>Addgene plasmid #141473 | TFORF0011 | depositor full sequence | sequence record 276555 | Full Sequence
TTAATGTAGTCTTATGCAATACTCTTGTAGTCTTGCAACATGGTAACGATGAGTTAGCAACATGCCTTAC
AAGGAGAGAAAAAGCACCGTGCATGCCGATTGGTGGAAGTAAGGTGGTACGATCGTGCCTTATTAGGAAG
GCAACAGACGGGTCTGACATGGATTGGACGAACCACTGAATTGCCGCATTGCAGAGATATTGTATTTAAG
TGCCTAGCTCGATACATAAACGGGTCTCTCTGGTTAGACCAGATCTGAGCCTGGGAGCTCTCTGGCTAAC
TAGGGAACCCACTGCTTAAGCCTCAATAAAGCTTGCCTTGAGTGCTTCAAGTAGTGTGTGCCCGTCTGTT
GTGTGACTCTGGTAACTAGAGATCCCTCAGACCCTTTTAGTCAGTGTGGAAAATCTCTAGCAGTGGCGCC
CGAACAGGGACTTGAAAGCGAAAGGGAAACCAGAGGAGCTCTCTCGACGCAGGACTCGGCTTGCTGAAGC
GCGCACGGCAAGAGGCGAGGGGCGGCGACTGGTGAGTACGCCAAAAATTTTGACTAGCGGAGGCTAGAAG
GAGAGAGATGGGTGCGAGAGCGTCAGTATTAAGCGGGGGAGAATTAGATCGCGATGGGAAAAAATTCGGT
TAAGGCCAGGGGGAAAGAAAAAATATAAATTAAAACATATAGTATGGGCAAGCAGGGAGCTAGAACGATT
CGCAGTTAATCCTGGCCTGTTAGAAACATCAGAAGGCTGTAGACAAATACTGGGACAGCTACAACCATCC
CTTCAGACAGGATCAGAAGAACTTAGATCATTATATAATACAGTAGCAACCCTCTATTGTGTGCATCAAA
GGATAGAGATAAAAGACACCAAGGAAGCTTTAGACAAGATAGAGGAAGAGCAAAACAAAAGTAAGACCAC
CGCACAGCAAGCGGCCGCTGATCTTCAGACCTGGAGGAGGAGATATGAGGGACAATTGGAGAAGTGAATT
ATATAAATATAAAGTAGTAAAAATTGAACCATTAGGAGTAGCACCCACCAAGGCAAAGAGAAGAGTGGTG
CAGAGAGAAAAAAGAGCAGTGGGAATAGGAGCTTTGTTCCTTGGGTTCTTGGGAGCAGCAGGAAGCACTA
TGGGCGCAGCGTCAATGACGCTGACGGTACAGGCCAGACAATTATTGTCTGGTATAGTGCAGCAGCAGAA
CAATTTGCTGAGGGCTATTGAGGCGCAACAGCATCTGTTGCAACTCACAGTCTGGGGCATCAAGCAGCTC
CAGGCAAGAATCCTGGCTGTGGAAAGATACCTAAAGGATCAACAGCTCCTGGGGATTTGGGGTTGCTCTG
GAAAACTCATTTGCACCACTGCTGTGCCTTGGAATGCTAGTTGGAGTAATAAATCTCTGGAACAGATTTG
GAATCACACGACCTGGATGGAGTGGGACAGAGAAATTAACAATTACACAAGCTTAATACACTCCTTAATT
GAAGAATCGCAAAACCAGCAAGAAAAGAATGAACAAGAATTATTGGAATTAGATAAATGGGCAAGTTTGT
GGAATTGGTTTAACATAACAAATTGGCTGTGGTATATAAAATTATTCATAATGATAGTAGGAGGCTTGGT
AGGTTTAAGAATAGTTTTTGCTGTACTTTCTATAGTGAATAGAGTTAGGCAGGGATATTCACCATTATCG
TTTCAGACCCACCTCCCAACCCCGAGGGGACCCATGCATTGCATCTCAATTAGTCAGCAACCAGGTGTGG
AAAGTCCCCAGGCTCCCCAGCAGGCAGAAGTATGCAAAGCATGCGTCTCAATTAGTCAGCAACCATAGTC
CCGCCCCTAACTCCGCCCATCCCGCCCCTAACTCCGCCCAGTTCCGCCCATTCTCCGCCCCATGGCTGAC
TAATTTTTTTTATTTATGCAGAGGCCGAGGCCGCCTCGGCCTCTGAGCTATTCCAGAAGTAGTGAGGAGG
CTTTTTTGGAGGCCTAGGCTTTTGCAAAAAGCTTTCTAGAGGTACCACCGGAGCTTACCATGACCGAGTA
CAAGCCCACGGTGCGCCTCGCCACCCGCGACGACGTCCCCAGGGCCGTACGCACCCTCGCCGCCGCGTTC
GCCGACTACCCCGCCACGCGCCACACCGTCGATCCGGACCGCCACATCGAGCGGGTCACCGAGCTGCAAG
AACTCTTCCTCACGCGCGTCGGGCTCGACATCGGCAAGGTGTGGGTCGCGGACGACGGCGCCGCCGTGGC
GGTCTGGACCACGCCGGAGAGCGTCGAAGCGGGGGCGGTGTTCGCCGAGATCGGCCCGCGCATGGCCGAG
TTGAGCGGTTCCCGGCTGGCCGCGCAGCAACAGATGGAAGGCCTCCTGGCGCCGCACCGGCCCAAGGAGC
CCGCGTGGTTCCTGGCCACCGTCGGCGTCTCGCCCGACCACCAGGGCAAGGGTCTGGGCAGCGCCGTCGT
GCTCCCCGGAGTGGAGGCGGCCGAGCGCGCCGGGGTGCCCGCCTTCCTGGAGACCTCCGCGCCCCGCAAC
CTCCCCTTCTACGAGCGGCTCGGCTTCACCGTCACCGCCGACGTCGAGGTGCCCGAAGGACCGCGCACCT
GGTGCATGACCCGCAAGCCCGGTGCCAGTTAACGAATTCTAGATCTTGAGACAAATGGCAGTATTCATCC
ACAATTTTAAAAGAAAAGGGGGGATTGGGGGGTACAGTGCAGGGGAAAGAATAGTAGACATAATAGCAAC
AGACATACAAACTAAAGAATTACAAAAACAAATTACAAAAATTCAAAATTTTCGGGTTTATTACAGGGAC
AGCAGAGATCCACTTTGGCGCCGGCTCGAGGCCTGCAGGTGCAAAGATGGATAAAGTTTTAAACAGAGAG
GAATCTTTGCAGCTAATGGACCTTCTAGGTCTTGAAAGGAGTGGGAATTGGCTCCGGTGCCCGTCAGTGG
GCAGAGCGCACATCGCCCACAGTCCCCGAGAAGTTGGGGGGAGGGGTCGGCAATTGAACCGGTGCCTAGA
GAAGGTGGCGCGGGGTAAACTGGGAAAGTGATGTCGTGTACTGGCTCCGCCTTTTTCCCGAGGGTGGGGG
AGAACCGTATATAAGTGCAGTAGTCGCCGTGAACGTTCTTTTTCGCAACGGGTTTGCCGCCAGAACACAG
GTAAGTGCCGTGTGTGGTTCCCGCGGGCCTGGCCTCTTTACGGGTTATGGCCCTTGCGTGCCTTGAATTA
CTTCCACCTGGCTGCAGTACGTGATTCTTGATCCCGAGCTTCGGGTTGGAAGTGGGTGGGAGAGTTCGAG
GCCTTGCGCTTAAGGAGCCCCTTCGCCTCGTGCTTGAGTTGAGGCCTGGCCTGGGCGCTGGGGCCGCCGC
GTGCGAATCTGGTGGCACCTTCGCGCCTGTCTCGCTGCTTTCGATAAGTCTCTAGCCATTTAAAATTTTT
GATGACCTGCTGCGACGCTTTTTTTCTGGCAAGATAGTCTTGTAAATGCGGGCCAAGATCTGCACACTGG
TATTTCGGTTTTTGGGGCCGCGGGCGGCGACGGGGCCCGTGCGTCCCAGCGCACATGTTCGGCGAGGCGG
GGCCTGCGAGCGCGGCCACCGAGAATCGGACGGGGGTAGTCTCAAGCTGGCCGGCCTGCTCTGGTGCCTG
GCCTCGCGCCGCCGTGTATCGCCCCGCCCTGGGCGGCAAGGCTGGCCCGGTCGGCACCAGTTGCGTGAGC
GGAAAGATGGCCGCTTCCCGGCCCTGCTGCAGGGAGCTCAAAATGGAGGACGCGGCGCTCGGGAGAGCGG
GCGGGTGAGTCACCCACACAAAGGAAAAGGGCCTTTCCGTCCTCAGCCGTCGCTTCATGTGACTCCACGG
AGTACCGGGCGCCGTCCAGGCACCTCGATTAGTTCTCGAGCTTTTGGAGTACGTCGTCTTTAGGTTGGGG
GGAGGGGTTTTATGCGATGGAGTTTCCCCACACTGAGTGGGTGGAGACTGAAGTTAGGCCAGCTTGGCAC
TTGATGTAATTCTCCTTGGAATTTGCCCTTTTTGAGTTTGGATCTTGGTTCATTCTCAAGCCTCAGACAG
TGGTTCAAAGTTTTTTTCTTCCATTTCAGGTGTCGTGAGGCTAGCACCGCCACCATGGATTCGGTGGCCT
TTGAGGATGTGGCTGTGAACTTCACCCAGGAGGAGTGGGCTTTGCTGGATCCTTCCCAGAAAAATCTCTA
CAGGGAAGTGATGCAGGAAACCTTGAGGAACCTGACCTCCATAGGAAAAAAATGGAACAACCAGTACATT
GAAGATGAGCACCAAAATCCTAGGAGAAACCTAAGAAGACTTATAGGGGAGAGACTCTCTGAAAGTAAAG
AAAGTCATCAGCATGGAGAAGTTTTGACACAGGTTCCAGATGACACACTGAAGAAGAAAACTCCTGGAGT
ACAATCATATGAAAGCAGTGTGTGTGGAGAAATCGGCATAGGTCTTTCATCCCTTAATAGGCACCTCAGA
GCCTTTAGTTATTCCAGTAGCCTTGCAATACATGGAAGAACTCACACTGGGGAAAAGCCTTATGAATGTA
AGGAATGTGGGAAAGCATTCAGGTTTCCCAGTTCTGTTCGTAGACATGAAAGAATCCACTCTGCAAAAAA
ACCCTATGAATGTAAGCAGTGTGGGAAAGCATTCAGTTTTCCCAGTTCTGTTCGTAGACATGAAAGAATC
CACTCTGCAAAAAAACCCTATGAATGTAAGCAGTGTGGGAAAGCATTATCTTATCTTGTAAGCTTTCAGA
CACACATGAGAATGCACACTGGAGAGAGACCTCATAAATGTAACATATGTGGGAAAGCCTTTTTTTCTCC
CAGTTCGTTAAAAAGACACGAGAAAAGTCACACTGGAGAGAAACGCTATAAATGCAAGCAATGTGATAAA
GCCTTCAATTGTCCCAGTTCCTTTCAATATCATGAAAGGACTCACAGTGGAGAGAAACCCTATGAGTGTA
CACAATGTAGGAAAGCCTTCAGATCTGTCAAGTACCTGCGAGTACATGAAAGAAAACACACTGGAGAGAA
ACCCTATGAGTGTAAGCTATGTGGTAAGGGATTTATTTCTTCCACTTCCTTTCGCTATCATGAAAAGACT
CACACTGGAGAGAAACCTTATGAATGTAAAAAATGTGTGAAAGCCTTCAGTTTTGTCAAGGATCTTCGAA
TACATGAAAGGACACACACTGGAGAGAAACCCTTTGAATGTAAACAATGTGGGAAAACCTTCACTTCTTC
CAATTCCTTTCACTATCATGAAAGGACTCACACTGGAGAGAAACCCTATGAGTGTAAGCAATGTGGGAAA
GCCTTCAGATCTGCCTCAGTCCTTCAAAAGCACATACGAACTCACACAGGAGAGAAACCCTATGGATGTA
AGCAATGTGGTAAAGTCTTTAGAGTTGCCTCACAACTTAAAATGCATGAAAGGACTCACACAGGAGAGAA
ACCCTATGAGTGTAAGCAATGTGGAAAAGCCTTCATTTCTTCTAATTCTATTCGCTATCATAAAAGGACT
CACACTGGAGAGAAACCCTATAAATGTAAACAGTGTGGGAAAGCCTTCATTTCTTCCAACTCTTTTCTCT
ACCATGAAAGGATTCATACTGGAGAGAAACCCTATGAGTGTAAGCAATGTGGTAAAGCCTTTAGATCTGC
CTCAATCCTTCAAAAGCATGTAAGGACTCACGCTGGCTAGTAATGAACTAGTCCGTAACTTGAAAGTATT
TCGATTTCTTGGCTTTATATATCTTGTGGAAAGGACGAACGCAACCCTCTCAACAGTAAGGTACGCGTTA
AGTCGACAATCAACCTCTGGATTACAAAATTTGTGAAAGATTGACTGGTATTCTTAACTATGTTGCTCCT
TTTACGCTATGTGGATACGCTGCTTTAATGCCTTTGTATCATGCTATTGCTTCCCGTATGGCTTTCATTT
TCTCCTCCTTGTATAAATCCTGGTTGCTGTCTCTTTATGAGGAGTTGTGGCCCGTTGTCAGGCAACGTGG
CGTGGTGTGCACTGTGTTTGCTGACGCAACCCCCACTGGTTGGGGCATTGCCACCACCTGTCAGCTCCTT
TCCGGGACTTTCGCTTTCCCCCTCCCTATTGCCACGGCGGAACTCATCGCCGCCTGCCTTGCCCGCTGCT
GGACAGGGGCTCGGCTGTTGGGCACTGACAATTCCGTGGTGTTGTCGGGGAAATCATCGTCCTTTCCTTG
GCTGCTCGCCTGTGTTGCCACCTGGATTCTGCGCGGGACGTCCTTCTGCTACGTCCCTTCGGCCCTCAAT
CCAGCGGACCTTCCTTCCCGCGGCCTGCTGCCGGCTCTGCGGCCTCTTCCGCGTCTTCGCCTTCGCCCTC
AGACGAGTCGGATCTCCCTTTGGGCCGCCTCCCCGCGTCGACTTTAAGACCAATGACTTACAAGGCAGCT
GTAGATCTTAGCCACTTTTTAAAAGAAAAGGGGGGACTGGAAGGGCTAATTCACTCCCAACGAAGACAAG
ATCTGCTTTTTGCTTGTACTGGGTCTCTCTGGTTAGACCAGATCTGAGCCTGGGAGCTCTCTGGCTAACT
AGGGAACCCACTGCTTAAGCCTCAATAAAGCTTGCCTTGAGTGCTTCAAGTAGTGTGTGCCCGTCTGTTG
TGTGACTCTGGTAACTAGAGATCCCTCAGACCCTTTTAGTCAGTGTGGAAAATCTCTAGCAGTACGTATA
GTAGTTCATGTCATCTTATTATTCAGTATTTATAACTTGCAAAGAAATGAATATCAGAGAGTGAGAGGAA
CTTGTTTATTGCAGCTTATAATGGTTACAAATAAAGCAATAGCATCACAAATTTCACAAATAAAGCATTT
TTTTCACTGCATTCTAGTTGTGGTTTGTCCAAACTCATCAATGTATCTTATCATGTCTGGCTCTAGCTAT
CCCGCCCCTAACTCCGCCCATCCCGCCCCTAACTCCGCCCAGTTCCGCCCATTCTCCGCCCCATGGCTGA
CTAATTTTTTTTATTTATGCAGAGGCCGAGGCCGCCTCGGCCTCTGAGCTATTCCAGAAGTAGTGAGGAG
GCTTTTTTGGAGGCCTAGGGACGTACCCAATTCGCCCTATAGTGAGTCGTATTACGCGCGCTCACTGGCC
GTCGTTTTACAACGTCGTGACTGGGAAAACCCTGGCGTTACCCAACTTAATCGCCTTGCAGCACATCCCC
CTTTCGCCAGCTGGCGTAATAGCGAAGAGGCCCGCACCGATCGCCCTTCCCAACAGTTGCGCAGCCTGAA
TGGCGAATGGG
[124 nt withheld, positions 7292-7415]
C
[91 nt withheld, positions 7417-7507]
A
[49 nt withheld, positions 7509-7557]
CCTTTGACGTTGGAGTCCACGTTCTTT
[37 nt withheld, positions 7585-7621]
ACCCTATCTCGGTCTATTCTTTTGATTTATAAGGGATTTTGCCGATTTCGGCCTATTGGTTAAAAAATGA
GCTGATTTAACAAAAATTTAACGCGAATTTTAACAAAATATTAACGCTTACAATTTAGGTGGCACTTTTC
GGGGAAATGTGCGCGGAACCCCTATTTGTTTATTTTTCTAAATACATTCAAATATGTATCCGCTCATGAG
ACAATAACCCTGATAAATGCTTCAATAATATTGAAAAAGGAAGAGTATGAGTATTCAACATTTCCGTGTC
GCCCTTATTCCCTTTTTTGCGGCATTTTGCCTTCCTGTTTTTGCTCACCCAGAAACGCTGGTGAAAGTAA
AAGATGCTGAAGATCAGTTGGGTGCACGAGTGGGTTACATCGAACTGGATCTCAACAGCGGTAAGATCCT
TGAGAGTTTTCGCCCCGAAGAACGTTTTCCAATGATGAGCACTTTTAAAGTTCTGCTATGTGGCGCGGTA
TTATCCCGTATTGACGCCGGGCAAGAGCAACTCGGTCGCCGCATACACTATTCTCAGAATGACTTGGTTG
AGTACTCACCAGTCACAGAAAAGCATCTTACGGATGGCATGACAGTAAGAGAATTATGCAGTGCTGCCAT
AACCATGAGTGATAACACTGCGGCCAACTTACTTCTGACAACGATCGGAGGACCGAAGGAGCTAACCGCT
TTTTTGCACAACATGGGGGATCATGTAACTCGCCTTGATCGTTGGGAACCGGAGCTGAATGAAGCCATAC
CAAACGACGAGCGTGACACCACGATGCCTGTAGCAATGGCAACAACGTTGCGCAAACTATTAACTGGCGA
ACTACTTACTCTAGCTTCCCGGCAACAATTAATAGACTGGATGGAGGCGGATAAAGTTGCAGGACCACTT
CTGCGCTCGGCCCTTCCGGCTGGCTGGTTTATTGCTGATAAATCTGGAGCCGGTGAGCGTGGGTCTCGCG
GTATCATTGCAGCACTGGGGCCAGATGGTAAGCCCTCCCGTATCGTAGTTATCTACACGACGGGGAGTCA
GGCAACTATGGATGAACGAAATAGACAGATCGCTGAGATAGGTGCCTCACTGATTAAGCATTGGTAACTG
TCAGACCAAGTTTACTCATATATACTTTAGATTGATTTAAAACTTCATTTTTAATTTAAAAGGATCTAGG
TGAAGATCCTTTTTGATAATCTCATGACCAAAATCCCTTAACGTGAGTTTTCGTTCCACTGAGCGTCAGA
CCCCGTAGAAAAGATCAAAGGATCTTCTTGAGATCCTTTTTTTCTGCGCGTAATCTGCTGCTTGCAAACA
AAAAAACCACCGCTACCAGCGGTGGTTTGTTTGCCGGATCAAGAGCTACCAACTCTTTTTCCGAAGGTAA
CTGGCTTCAGCAGAGCGCAGATACCAAATACTGTTCTTCTAGTGTAGCCGTAGTTAGGCCACCACTTCAA
GAACTCTGTAGCACCGCCTACATACCTCGCTCTGCTAATCCTGTTACCAGTGGCTGCTGCCAGTGGCGAT
AAGTCGTGTCTTACCGGGTTGGACTCAAGACGATAGTTACCGGATAAGGCGCAGCGGTCGGGCTGAACGG
GGGGTTCGTGCACACAGCCCAGCTTGGAGCGAACGACCTACACCGAACTGAGATACCTACAGCGTGAGCT
ATGAGAAAGCGCCACGCTTCCCGAAGGGAGAAAGGCGGACAGGTATCCGGTAAGCGGCAGGGTCGGAACA
GGAGAGCGCACGAGGGAGCTTCCAGGGGGAAACGCCTGGTATCTTTATAGTCCTGTCGGGTTTCGCCACC
TCTGACTTGAGCGTCGATTTTTGTGATGCTCGTCAGGGGGGCGGAGCCTATGGAAAAACGCCAGCAACGC
GGCCTTTTTACGGTTCCTGGCCTTTTGCTGGCCTTTTGCTCACATGTTCTTTCCTGCGTTATCCCCTGAT
TCTGTGGATAACCGTATTACCGCCTTTGAGTGAGCTGATACCGCTCGCCGCAGCCGAACGACCGAGCGCA
GCGAGTCAGTGAGCGAGGAAGCGGAAGAGCGCCCAATACGCAAACCGCCTCTCCCCGCGCGTTGGCCGAT
TCATTAATGCAGCTGGCACGACAGGTTTCCCGACTGGAAAGCGGGCAGTGAGCGCAACGCAATTAATGTG
AGTTAGCTCACTCATTAGGCACCCCAGGCTTTACACTTTATGCTTCCGGCTCGTATGTTGTGTGGAATTG
TGAGCGGATAACAATTTCACACAGGAAACAGCTATGACCATGATTACGCCAAGCGCGCAATTAACCCTCA
CTAAAGGGAACAAAAGCTGGAGCTGCAAGC
Features (pLannotate 1.2.2; 31 found; start..end, strand, type, name):
      5..231     +  promoter       RSV promoter: Rous sarcoma virus enhancer/promoter
    232..412     +  LTR            5' LTR (truncated): truncated 5' long terminal repeat (LTR) from HIV-1
    459..584     +  misc_feature   HIV-1 Ψ: packaging signal of human immunodeficiency virus type 1
    568..931     +  CDS            HIV-1 gag (fragment): gag protein from human immunodeficiency virus 1; gag
   1077..1310    +  misc_feature   RRE: The Rev response element (RRE) of HIV-1 allows for Rev-dependent mRNA export from the nucleus to the cytoplasm.
   1687..1713    +  CDS            Rev (fragment): human immunodeficiency virus 1 (HIV-1) Rev protein; rev; enhances nuclear export of unspliced and incompletely spliced viral mRNAs
   1720..1743    +  promoter       SV40 promoter (fragment): SV40 early promoter
   1744..1815    +  promoter       SV40 promoter (fragment): SV40 enhancer and early promoter
   1839..1974    +  rep_origin     SV40 ori: SV40 origin of replication
   2020..2616    +  CDS            PuroR (fragment): puromycin N-acetyltransferase; pac from Streptomyces; confers resistance to puromycin
   2665..2782    +  misc_feature   cPPT/CTS: central polypurine tract and central termination sequence of HIV-1
   2847..2913    +  CDS            small t antigen (fragment): SV40 (simian virus 40) small t antigen
   2920..4098    +  promoter       EF-1α promoter: strong constitutive promoter for human elongation factor EF-1α
   4115..4558    +  CDS            ZNF670 (fragment): ZN670_HUMAN - Experimental evidence at protein level: Swiss-Prot protein existence level 1. May be involved in transcriptional regulation. From Homo sapiens (Human).
   5723..5776    +  promoter       U6 promoter (fragment): RNA polymerase III promoter for human U6 snRNA
   5818..6406    +  misc_feature   WPRE: woodchuck hepatitis virus posttranscriptional regulatory element
   6457..6476    +  misc_feature   cPPT/CTS (fragment): central polypurine tract and central termination sequence of HIV-1
   6478..6711    +  LTR            3' LTR (ΔU3): self-inactivating 3' long terminal repeat (LTR) from HIV-1
   6789..6910    +  polyA_signal   SV40 poly(A) signal: SV40 polyadenylation signal
   6950..7085    +  rep_origin     SV40 ori: SV40 origin of replication
   7106..7124    -  promoter       T7 promoter: promoter for bacteriophage T7 RNA polymerase
   7132..7287    +  CDS            lacZα (fragment): LacZα fragment of β-galactosidase; lacZ fragment
   7292..7720    +  rep_origin     f1 ori (sequence partly withheld): f1 bacteriophage origin of replication; arrow indicates direction of (+) strand synthesis
   7773..7877    +  promoter       AmpR promoter: bla
   7878..8738    +  CDS            AmpR: β-lactamase; bla; confers resistance to ampicillin, carbenicillin, and related antibiotics
   8909..9497    +  rep_origin     ori: high-copy-number ColE1/pMB1/pBR322/pUC origin of replication
   9680..9772    +  CDS            lacI (fragment): lac repressor; lacI; The lac repressor binds to the lac operator to inhibit transcription in E. coli. This inhibition can be relieved by adding lactose or isopropyl-β-D-thiogalactopyranoside (IPTG).
   9785..9806    +  protein_bind   CAP binding site: CAP binding activates transcription in the presence of cAMP. E. coli catabolite activator protein
   9821..9851    +  promoter       lac promoter: promoter for the E. coli lac operon
   9859..9875    +  protein_bind   lac operator: The lac repressor binds to the lac operator to inhibit transcription in E. coli. This inhibition can be relieved by adding lactose or isopropyl-β-D-thiogalactopyranoside (IPTG). lac repressor encoded by lacI
   9920..9938    +  promoter       T3 promoter: promoter for bacteriophage T3 RNA polymerase
