[The description below was written by a language model from this plasmid's Addgene catalogue record and pLannotate feature annotations shown in this document.]
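Description:
TFORF0011 is a third-generation-style, self-inactivating lentiviral expression plasmid built on the pLX_TRC317 backbone and carrying the human zinc-finger transcription factor ZNF878 as an open reading frame of about 1.7 kb, together with a unique 24-bp barcode. It is propagated in E. coli through a high-copy ColE1/pUC-type origin with ampicillin selection from the β-lactamase gene. An f1 origin and residual lac/T7/T3 cloning-vector elements are also present in the bacterial portion. The depositor notes that the plasmid can recombine, as is common for LTR-containing vectors.

The viral genome is transcribed from an RSV promoter fused to a truncated HIV-1 5' LTR. It contains the Ψ packaging signal with a partial gag sequence, the Rev response element for Rev-dependent nuclear export, a cPPT/CTS, a WPRE to boost transcript stability and expression, and a ΔU3 3' LTR that inactivates the LTR promoter after integration. Two cassettes lie between the LTRs: an SV40 early promoter driving puromycin N-acetyltransferase for selection of transduced mammalian cells, and a strong constitutive EF-1α promoter driving the ORF. The automated annotation labels the start of the insert as a ZNF670 fragment. This most likely reflects homology among KRAB zinc-finger family members, since the catalogue identifies the ORF as ZNF878. The barcode is not annotated in the feature table, so its exact position is not stated.

The construct belongs to a barcoded transcription factor ORF collection. It is meant for lentiviral overexpression in pooled screens, where reading out the barcode identifies which factor each cell received, for example in studies of directed differentiation.
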