Addgene plasmid #141473: TFORF0011
Purpose: Lentiviral vector for overexpressing the ZNF878 transcription factor ORF with a unique 24-bp barcode. Barcodes facilitate identification of transcription factors in pooled screens.
Depositing lab: Feng Zhang. Depositing organization: Broad Institute. Publication: A transcription factor atlas of directed differentiation. Joung J, Ma S, Tay T, Geiger-Schuller KR, Kirchgatterer PC, Verdine VK, Guo B, Arias-Garcia MA, Allen WE, Singh A, Kuksenko O, Abudayyeh OO, Gootenberg JS, Fu Z, Macrae RK, Buenrostro JD, Regev A, Zhang F. Cell. 2023 Jan 5;186(1):209-229.e26. doi: 10.1016/j.cell.2022.11.026. PubMed 36608654.
Backbone
  Vector backbone: pLX_TRC317
  Backbone manufacturer: Broad Institute Genetic Perturbation Platform
  Backbone size w/o insert (bp): 8264
  Vector type: Mammalian Expression, Lentiviral
  Selectable markers: Puromycin
Growth in bacteria
  Bacterial resistance: Ampicillin, 100 μg/mL
  Growth temperature: 37°C
  Growth strain: NEB Stable
  Copy number: High Copy
Gene/Insert
  Gene/Insert name: ZNF878
  Species: H. sapiens (human)
  Insert size (bp): 1697
  Entrez Gene: ZNF878
  Promoter: EF1a
  Cloning method: Unknown
  Sequencing primers: 5′ GGGTGGAGACTGAAGTTAGGCCAG; 3′ CACATAGCGTAAAAGGAGCAACATAG
Terms and licenses: Academic/Nonprofit Terms; Industry Terms: Not Available to Industry
Depositor comments: NM_001080404,ENST00000547628 . The transcription factor ORF portion of this plasmid was synthesized by Genewiz. Please test multiple small colonies in case of plasmid recombination. To make this collection available in a timely manner, a portion of this collection was not fully sequenced by Addgene. If an Addgene verified full plasmid sequence is not available, please contact us prior to placing an order to request the full sequence.
How to cite: TFORF0011 was a gift from Feng Zhang (Addgene plasmid # 141473 ; http://n2t.net/addgene:141473 ; RRID:Addgene_141473)
