>Addgene plasmid #141473 | TFORF0011 | depositor partial sequence | sequence record 276556 | Insert
ACCGCCACCATGGATTCGGTGGCCTTTGAGGATGTGGCTGTGAACTTCACCCAGGAGGAGTGGGCTTTGC
TGGATCCTTCCCAGAAAAATCTCTACAGGGAAGTGATGCAGGAAACCTTGAGGAACCTGACCTCCATAGG
AAAAAAATGGAACAACCAGTACATTGAAGATGAGCACCAAAATCCTAGGAGAAACCTAAGAAGACTTATA
GGGGAGAGACTCTCTGAAAGTAAAGAAAGTCATCAGCATGGAGAAGTTTTGACACAGGTTCCAGATGACA
CACTGAAGAAGAAAACTCCTGGAGTACAATCATATGAAAGCAGTGTGTGTGGAGAAATCGGCATAGGTCT
TTCATCCCTTAATAGGCACCTCAGAGCCTTTAGTTATTCCAGTAGCCTTGCAATACATGGAAGAACTCAC
ACTGGGGAAAAGCCTTATGAATGTAAGGAATGTGGGAAAGCATTCAGGTTTCCCAGTTCTGTTCGTAGAC
ATGAAAGAATCCACTCTGCAAAAAAACCCTATGAATGTAAGCAGTGTGGGAAAGCATTCAGTTTTCCCAG
TTCTGTTCGTAGACATGAAAGAATCCACTCTGCAAAAAAACCCTATGAATGTAAGCAGTGTGGGAAAGCA
TTATCTTATCTTGTAAGCTTTCAGACACACATGAGAATGCACACTGGAGAGAGACCTCATAAATGTAACA
TATGTGGGAAAGCCTTTTTTTCTCCCAGTTCGTTAAAAAGACACGAGAAAAGTCACACTGGAGAGAAACG
CTATAAATGCAAGCAATGTGATAAAGCCTTCAATTGTCCCAGTTCCTTTCAATATCATGAAAGGACTCAC
AGTGGAGAGAAACCCTATGAGTGTACACAATGTAGGAAAGCCTTCAGATCTGTCAAGTACCTGCGAGTAC
ATGAAAGAAAACACACTGGAGAGAAACCCTATGAGTGTAAGCTATGTGGTAAGGGATTTATTTCTTCCAC
TTCCTTTCGCTATCATGAAAAGACTCACACTGGAGAGAAACCTTATGAATGTAAAAAATGTGTGAAAGCC
TTCAGTTTTGTCAAGGATCTTCGAATACATGAAAGGACACACACTGGAGAGAAACCCTTTGAATGTAAAC
AATGTGGGAAAACCTTCACTTCTTCCAATTCCTTTCACTATCATGAAAGGACTCACACTGGAGAGAAACC
CTATGAGTGTAAGCAATGTGGGAAAGCCTTCAGATCTGCCTCAGTCCTTCAAAAGCACATACGAACTCAC
ACAGGAGAGAAACCCTATGGATGTAAGCAATGTGGTAAAGTCTTTAGAGTTGCCTCACAACTTAAAATGC
ATGAAAGGACTCACACAGGAGAGAAACCCTATGAGTGTAAGCAATGTGGAAAAGCCTTCATTTCTTCTAA
TTCTATTCGCTATCATAAAAGGACTCACACTGGAGAGAAACCCTATAAATGTAAACAGTGTGGGAAAGCC
TTCATTTCTTCCAACTCTTTTCTCTACCATGAAAGGATTCATACTGGAGAGAAACCCTATGAGTGTAAGC
AATGTGGTAAAGCCTTTAGATCTGCCTCAATCCTTCAAAAGCATGTAAGGACTCACGCTGGCTAGTAATG
AACTAGTCCGTAACTTGAAAGTATTTCGATTTCTTGGCTTTATATATCTTGTGGAAAGGACGAACGCAAC
CCTCTCAACAGTAAGGT
