>Addgene plasmid #141473 | TFORF0011 | depositor partial sequence | sequence record 276557 | Barcode
ACGCAACCCTCTCAACAGTAAGGT
