>Addgene plasmid #141473 | TFORF0011 | addgene partial sequence | sequence record 313865 | WPRE-R 5'-CATAGCGTAAAAGGAGCAACA-3'
TTTTGTAATCCAGAGGTTGATTGTCGACTTAACGCGTACCTTACTGTTGAGAGGGTTGCGTTCGTCCTTT
CCACAAGATATATAAAGCCAAGAAATCGAAATACTTTCAAGTTACGGACTAGTTCATTACTAGCCAGCGT
GAGTCCTTACATGCTTTTGAAGGATTGAGGCAGATCTAAAGGCTTTACCACATTGCTTACACTCATAGGG
TTTCTCTCCAGTATGAATCCTTTCATGGTAGAGAAAAGAGTTGGAAGAAATGAAGGCTTTCCCACACTGT
TTACATTTATAGGGTTTCTCTCCAGTGTGAGTCCTTTTATGATAGCGAATAGAATTAGAAGAAATGAAGG
CTTTTCCACATTGCTTACACTCATAGGGTTTCTCTCCTGTGTGAGTCCTTTCATGCATTTTAAGTTGTGA
GGCAACTCTAAAGACTTTACCACATTGCTTACATCCATAGGGTTTCTCTCCTGTGTGAGTTCGTATGTGC
TTTTGAAGGACTGAGGCAGATCTGAAGGCTTTCCCACATTGCTTACACTCATAGGGTTTCTCTCCAGTGT
GAGTCCTTTCATGATAGTGAAAGGAATTGGAAGAAGTGAAGGTTTTCCCACATTGTTTACATTCAAAGGG
TTTCTCTCCAGTGTGTGTCCTTTCATGTATTCGAAGATCCTTGACAAAACTGAAGGCTTTCACACATTTT
TTACATTCATAA
